>Addgene plasmid #214132 | pIRES_iSeroSnFR_cytosolic | addgene full sequence | sequence record 422889 | Addgene NGS Result
TCAATATTGGCCATTAGCCATATTATTCATTGGTTATATAGCATAAATCAATATTGGCTATTGGCCATTG
CATACGTTGTATCTATATCATAATATGTACATTTATATTGGCTCATGTCCAATATGACCGCCATGTTGGC
ATTGATTATTGACTAGTTATTAATAGTAATCAATTACGGGGTCATTAGTTCATAGCCCATATATGGAGTT
CCGCGTTACATAACTTACGGTAAATGGCCCGCCTGGCTGACCGCCCAACGACCCCCGCCCATTGACGTCA
ATAATGACGTATGTTCCCATAGTAACGCCAATAGGGACTTTCCATTGACGTCAATGGGTGGAGTATTTAC
GGTAAACTGCCCACTTGGCAGTACATCAAGTGTATCATATGCCAAGTCCGCCCCCTATTGACGTCAATGA
CGGTAAATGGCCCGCCTGGCATTATGCCCAGTACATGACCTTACGGGACTTTCCTACTTGGCAGTACATC
TACGTATTAGTCATCGCTATTACCATGGTGATGCGGTTTTGGCAGTACACCAATGGGCGTGGATAGCGGT
TTGACTCACGGGGATTTCCAAGTCTCCACCCCATTGACGTCAATGGGAGTTTGTTTTGGCACCAAAATCA
ACGGGACTTTCCAAAATGTCGTAACAACTGCGATCGCCCGCCCCGTTGACGCAAATGGGCGGTAGGCGTG
TACGGTGGGAGGTCTATATAAGCAGAGCTCGTTTAGTGAACCGTCAGATCACTAGAAGCTTTATTGCGGT
AGTTTATCACAGTTAAATTGCTAACGCAGTCAGTGCTTCTGACACAACAGTCTCGAACTTAAGCTGCAGT
GACTCTCTTAAGGTAGCCTTGCAGAAGTTGGTCGTGAGGCACTGGGCAGGTAAGTATCAAGGTTACAAGA
CAGGTTTAAGGAGACCAATAGAAACTGGGCTTGTCGAGACAGAGAAGACTCTTGCGTTTCTGATAGGCAC
CTATTGGTCTTACTGACATCCACTTTGCCTTTCTCTCCACAGGTGTCCACTCCCAGTTCAATTACAGCTC
TTAAGGCTAGAGTACTTAATACGACTCACTATAGGCTAGCCTCGATAGCCTCGAGGGATCCATGGCGAAC
GACACCGTAGTTGTGGGCTCGATTAACCATACAGAACAGATTATCGTCGCAAACATGTTGGCAGAGATGA
TTGAGGCGCATACAGACCTTAAGGTGGTTCGCAAACTGAACCTTGGCGGGGTTAACGTTAACTTTGAAGC
CATTAAACGCGGAGGTGCGAATAATGGTATTGACATTTACCTGGAGTACGTTGGGTATGGTCTTGTGGAT
ATTCTGGGGTACCCGGAGCCGAACGTCTATATCATCGCCGACAAGCAGAAGAACGGCATCAAGGCGAACT
TCAAGATCCGCTACAACGTGGAGGACGGCAGCGTGCAGCTCGCCGACCACTACCAGCAGAACACCCCCAT
CGGCGACGGCCCTGTGCTGCTGCCTGACAACCACTACCTGAGCACCCAGTCCGTGCTGAGCAAAGACCCC
AACGAGAAGCGCGATCACATGGTCCTGCTGGAGTTCGTGACCGCCGCCGGGATCACTCTCGGCATGGACG
AGCTGTACAAGGGCGGTACCGGAGGGAGCATGAGCAAGGGCGAGGAGCTGTTCACCGGGGTGGTGCCCAT
CCTGGTCGAGCTGGACGGCGGCGTAAACGGCCACAAGTTCAGCGTGCGCGGCGAGGGCGAGGGCGATGCC
ACCAACGGCAAGCTGACCCTGAAGTTCATCTGCACCACCGGCAAGCTGCCCGTGCCCTGGCCCACCCTCG
TGACCACCCTGACCTACGGCGTGCAGTGCTTCAGCCGCTACCCCGACCACATGAAGCAGCACGACTTCTT
CAAGTCCGCCATGCCCGAAGGCTACGTCCAGGAGCGCACCATCAGCTTCAAGGACGACGGCACCTACAAG
ACCCGCGCCGAGGTGAAGTTCGAGGGCGACACCCTGGTGAACCGCATCGAGCTGAAGGGCATCGACTTCA
AGGAGGACGGCAACATCCTGGGGCACAAGCTGGAGTACAACTTTCCGCCGCCCGGTGCTACTGATCCAGA
AGGTGCATACGAAACCGTGAAGAAGGAGTACAAACGTAAATGGAATATTGTATGGCTCAAACCACTGGGA
TTCAACGCTTCGTATGTGCTTGCGGTTAAAGACGAACTGGCGAAACAGTATAACCTTAAAACCTTCAGTG
ACTTAGCGAAAATCTCGGATAAGCTGATTCTGGGTGCAAACATGATGTTTTTAGAAAATCCCGATGGTTA
CCCAGGCCTGCAAAAACTGTACAATTTCAAATTCAAGCACACCAAAAGCATGGACGCTGGTATTCCGTAT
ACCGCCATTGATAATAACGAAGTTCAGGTAATTGATGCCACTGCCACTGATGGCTTGCTGGTGAGCCACA
AATTAAAAATTCTGGAGGATGATAAAGCGTTCTTCCCGCCGTATTATGCTGCCCCCATCATCCGTCAGGA
TGTCTTAGATAAGCATCCTGAACTGAAGGACGTGCTGAACAAACTCGCGAATCAAATTTCACTGGAAGAA
ATGCAGAAACTGAATTACAAGCGTGACGGTGAGGGTCAGGACCCAGCGAAAGTAGCTAAGGAGTTTTTGA
AAGAGAAAGGTTTAATTCTGCAGGTCGACGAACAAAAACTCATCTCAGAAGAGGATCTGTAAGCTCTAGA
ATTCACGCGTCGCTAGAATTCACGCGTCGAGCATGCATCTAGGGCGGCCAATTCCGCCCCTCTCCCCCCC
CCCCCTCTCCCTCCCCCCCCCCTAACGTTACTGGCCGAAGCCGCTTGGAATAAGGCCGGTGTGCGTTTGT
CTATATGTTATTTTCCACCATATTGCCGTCTTTTGGCAATGTGAGGGCCCGGAAACCTGGCCCTGTCTTC
TTGACGAGCATTCCTAGGGGTCTTTCCCCTCTCGCCAAAGGAATGCAAGGTCTGTTGAATGTCGTGAAGG
AAGCAGTTCCTCTGGAAGCTTCTTGAAGACAAACAACGTCTGTAGCGACCCTTTGCAGGCAGCGGAACCC
CCCACCTGGCGACAGGTGCCTCTGCGGCCAAAAGCCACGTGTATAAGATACACCTGCAAAGGCGGCACAA
CCCCAGTGCCACGTTGTGAGTTGGATAGTTGTGGAAAGAGTCAAATGGCTCTCCTCAAGCGTATTCAACA
AGGGGCTGAAGGATGCCCAGAAGGTACCCCATTGTATGGGATCTGATCTGGGGCCTCGGTGCACATGCTT
TACATGTGTTTAGTCGAGGTTAAAAAAACGTCTAGGCCCCCCGAACCACGGGGACGTGGTTTTCCTTTGA
AAAACACGATGATAAGCTTGCCACAACCCGGGATGGCCAAGCCTTTGTCTCAAGAAGAATCCACCCTCAT
TGAAAGAGCAACGGCTACAATCAACAGCATCCCCATCTCTGAAGACTACAGCGTCGCCAGCGCAGCTCTC
TCTAGCGACGGCCGCATCTTCACTGGTGTCAATGTATATCATTTTACTGGGGGACCTTGTGCAGAACTCG
TGGTGCTGGGCACTGCTGCTGCTGCGGCAGCTGGCAACCTGACTTGTATCGTCGCGATCGGAAATGAGAA
CAGGGGCATCTTGAGCCCCTGCGGACGGTGCCGACAGGTGCTTCTCGATCTGCATCCTGGGATCAAAGCC
ATAGTGAAGGACAGTGATGGACAGCCGACGGCAGTTGGGATTCGTGAATTGCTGCCCTCTGGTTATGTGT
GGGAGGGCTAAGCGGCCGCTTCCCTTTAGTGAGGGTTAATGCTTCGAGCAGACATGATAAGATACATTGA
TGAGTTTGGACAAACCACAACTAGAATGCAGTGAAAAAAATGCTTTATTTGTGAAATTTGTGATGCTATT
GCTTTATTTGTAACCATTATAAGCTGCAATAAACAAGTTAACAACAACAATTGCATTCATTTTATGTTTC
AGGTTCAGGGGGAGATGTGGGAGGTTTTTTAAAGCAAGTAAAACCTCTACAAATGTGGTAAAATCCGATA
AGGATCGATCCGGGCTGGCGTAATAGCGAAGAGGCCCGCACCGATCGCCCTTCCCAACAGTTGCGCAGCC
TGAATGGCGAATGG
[124 nt withheld, positions 4145-4268]
C
[91 nt withheld, positions 4270-4360]
A
[49 nt withheld, positions 4362-4410]
CCTTTGACGTTGGAGTCCACGTTCTTT
[37 nt withheld, positions 4438-4474]
ACCCTATCTCGGTCTATTCTTTTGATTTATAAGGGATTTTGCCGATTTCGGCCTATTGGTTAAAAAATGA
GCTGATTTAACAAAAATTTAACGCGAATTTTAACAAAATATTAACGCTTACAATTTCCTGATGCGGTATT
TTCTCCTTACGCATCTGTGCGGTATTTCACACCGCATACGCGGATCTGCGCAGCACCATGGCCTGAAATA
ACCTCTGAAAGAGGAACTTGGTTAGGTACCTTCTGAGGCGGAAAGAACCAGCTGTGGAATGTGTGTCAGT
TAGGGTGTGGAAAGTCCCCAGGCTCCCCAGCAGGCAGAAGTATGCAAAGCATGCATCTCAATTAGTCAGC
AACCAGGTGTGGAAAGTCCCCAGGCTCCCCAGCAGGCAGAAGTATGCAAAGCATGCATCTCAATTAGTCA
GCAACCATAGTCCCGCCCCTAACTCCGCCCATCCCGCCCCTAACTCCGCCCAGTTCCGCCCATTCTCCGC
CCCATGGCTGACTAATTTTTTTTATTTATGCAGAGGCCGAGGCCGCCTCGGCCTCTGAGCTATTCCAGAA
GTAGTGAGGAGGCTTTTTTGGAGGCCTAGGCTTTTGCAAAAAGCTTGATTCTTCTGACACAACAGTCTCG
AACTTAAGGCTAGAGCCACCATGATTGAACAAGATGGATTGCACGCAGGTTCTCCGGCCGCTTGGGTGGA
GAGGCTATTCGGCTATGACTGGGCACAACAGACAATCGGCTGCTCTGATGCCGCCGTGTTCCGGCTGTCA
GCGCAGGGGCGCCCGGTTCTTTTTGTCAAGACCGACCTGTCCGGTGCCCTGAATGAACTGCAGGACGAGG
CAGCGCGGCTATCGTGGCTGGCCACGACGGGCGTTCCTTGCGCAGCTGTGCTCGACGTTGTCACTGAAGC
GGGAAGGGACTGGCTGCTATTGGGCGAAGTGCCGGGGCAGGATCTCCTGTCATCTCACCTTGCTCCTGCC
GAGAAAGTATCCATCATGGCTGATGCAATGCGGCGGCTGCATACGCTTGATCCGGCTACCTGCCCATTCG
ACCACCAAGCGAAACATCGCATCGAGCGAGCACGTACTCGGATGGAAGCCGGTCTTGTCGATCAGGATGA
TCTGGACGAAGAGCATCAGGGGCTCGCGCCAGCCGAACTGTTCGCCAGGCTCAAGGCGCGCATGCCCGAC
GGCGAGGATCTCGTCGTGACCCATGGCGATGCCTGCTTGCCGAATATCATGGTGGAAAATGGCCGCTTTT
CTGGATTCATCGACTGTGGCCGGCTGGGTGTGGCGGACCGCTATCAGGACATAGCGTTGGCTACCCGTGA
TATTGCTGAAGAGCTTGGCGGCGAATGGGCTGACCGCTTCCTCGTGCTTTACGGTATCGCCGCTCCCGAT
TCGCAGCGCATCGCCTTCTATCGCCTTCTTGACGAGTTCTTCTGAGCGGGACTCTGGGGTTCGAAATGAC
CGACCAAGCGACGCCCAACCTGCCATCACGATGGCCGCAATAAAATATCTTTATTTTCATTACATCTGTG
TGTTGGTTTTTTGTGTGAATCGATAGCGATAAGGATCCGCGTATGGTGCACTCTCAGTACAATCTGCTCT
GATGCCGCATAGTTAAGCCAGCCCCGACACCCGCCAACACCCGCTGACGCGCCCTGACGGGCTTGTCTGC
TCCCGGCATCCGCTTACAGACAAGCTGTGACCGTCTCCGGGAGCTGCATGTGTCAGAGGTTTTCACCGTC
ATCACCGAAACGCGCGAGACGAAAGGGCCTCGTGATACGCCTATTTTTATAGGTTAATGTCATGATAATA
ATGGTTTCTTAGACGTCAGGTGGCACTTTTCGGGGAAATGTGCGCGGAACCCCTATTTGTTTATTTTTCT
AAATACATTCAAATATGTATCCGCTCATGAGACAATAACCCTGATAAATGCTTCAATAATATTGAAAAAG
GAAGAGTATGAGTATTCAACATTTCCGTGTCGCCCTTATTCCCTTTTTTGCGGCATTTTGCCTTCCTGTT
TTTGCTCACCCAGAAACGCTGGTGAAAGTAAAAGATGCTGAAGATCAGTTGGGTGCACGAGTGGGTTACA
TCGAACTGGATCTCAACAGCGGTAAGATCCTTGAGAGTTTTCGCCCCGAAGAACGTTTTCCAATGATGAG
CACTTTTAAAGTTCTGCTATGTGGCGCGGTATTATCCCGTATTGACGCCGGGCAAGAGCAACTCGGTCGC
CGCATACACTATTCTCAGAATGACTTGGTTGAGTACTCACCAGTCACAGAAAAGCATCTTACGGATGGCA
TGACAGTAAGAGAATTATGCAGTGCTGCCATAACCATGAGTGATAACACTGCGGCCAACTTACTTCTGAC
AACGATCGGAGGACCGAAGGAGCTAACCGCTTTTTTGCACAACATGGGGGATCATGTAACTCGCCTTGAT
CGTTGGGAACCGGAGCTGAATGAAGCCATACCAAACGACGAGCGTGACACCACGATGCCTGTAGCAATGG
CAACAACGTTGCGCAAACTATTAACTGGCGAACTACTTACTCTAGCTTCCCGGCAACAATTAATAGACTG
GATGGAGGCGGATAAAGTTGCAGGACCACTTCTGCGCTCGGCCCTTCCGGCTGGCTGGTTTATTGCTGAT
AAATCTGGAGCCGGTGAGCGTGGGTCTCGCGGTATCATTGCAGCACTGGGGCCAGATGGTAAGCCCTCCC
GTATCGTAGTTATCTACACGACGGGGAGTCAGGCAACTATGGATGAACGAAATAGACAGATCGCTGAGAT
AGGTGCCTCACTGATTAAGCATTGGTAACTGTCAGACCAAGTTTACTCATATATACTTTAGATTGATTTA
AAACTTCATTTTTAATTTAAAAGGATCTAGGTGAAGATCCTTTTTGATAATCTCATGACCAAAATCCCTT
AACGTGAGTTTTCGTTCCACTGAGCGTCAGACCCCGTAGAAAAGATCAAAGGATCTTCTTGAGATCCTTT
TTTTCTGCGCGTAATCTGCTGCTTGCAAACAAAAAAACCACCGCTACCAGCGGTGGTTTGTTTGCCGGAT
CAAGAGCTACCAACTCTTTTTCCGAAGGTAACTGGCTTCAGCAGAGCGCAGATACCAAATACTGTTCTTC
TAGTGTAGCCGTAGTTAGGCCACCACTTCAAGAACTCTGTAGCACCGCCTACATACCTCGCTCTGCTAAT
CCTGTTACCAGTGGCTGCTGCCAGTGGCGATAAGTCGTGTCTTACCGGGTTGGACTCAAGACGATAGTTA
CCGGATAAGGCGCAGCGGTCGGGCTGAACGGGGGGTTCGTGCACACAGCCCAGCTTGGAGCGAACGACCT
ACACCGAACTGAGATACCTACAGCGTGAGCTATGAGAAAGCGCCACGCTTCCCGAAGGGAGAAAGGCGGA
CAGGTATCCGGTAAGCGGCAGGGTCGGAACAGGAGAGCGCACGAGGGAGCTTCCAGGGGGAAACGCCTGG
TATCTTTATAGTCCTGTCGGGTTTCGCCACCTCTGACTTGAGCGTCGATTTTTGTGATGCTCGTCAGGGG
GGCGGAGCCTATGGAAAAACGCCAGCAACGCGGCCTTTTTACGGTTCCTGGCCTTTTGCTGGCCTTTTGC
TCACATGGCTCGACAGATCT
Features (pLannotate 1.2.2; 21 found; start..end, strand, type, name):
    140..517     +  enhancer       CMV enhancer: human cytomegalovirus immediate early enhancer
    518..729     +  promoter       CMV promoter: human cytomegalovirus (CMV) immediate early promoter
    890..1022    +  intron         chimeric intron: chimera between introns from human β-globin and immunoglobulin heavy chain genes
   1067..1085    +  promoter       T7 promoter: promoter for bacteriophage T7 RNA polymerase
   1352..2071    +  CDS            cEGFP: cEGFP is a basic (constitutively fluorescent) green fluorescent protein published in 2008, derived from Aequorea victoria.
   2913..3375    +  misc_feature   IRES: internal ribosome entry site (IRES) of the encephalomyocarditis virus (EMCV)
   3393..3791    +  CDS            BSD: blasticidin S deaminase; Aspergillus terreus BSD; confers resistance to blasticidin
   3803..3820    -  promoter       T3 promoter (fragment): promoter for bacteriophage T3 RNA polymerase
   3838..3959    -  polyA_signal   SV40 poly(A) signal: SV40 polyadenylation signal
   3982..4050    -  CDS            large T antigen (fragment): large T antigen from SV40 (simian virus 40)
   4074..4141    +  CDS            lacZα (fragment): LacZα fragment of β-galactosidase; lacZ fragment
   4145..4573    +  rep_origin     f1 ori (sequence partly withheld): f1 bacteriophage origin of replication; arrow indicates direction of (+) strand synthesis
   4601..4652    -  misc_feature   bom (fragment): basis of mobility region from pBR322
   4717..5074    +  promoter       SV40 promoter: SV40 enhancer and early promoter
   5125..5916    +  CDS            neo: KKA2_KLEPN - Also known as kan, nptII. Experimental evidence at protein level: Swiss-Prot protein existence level 1. Resistance to kanamycin, neomycin, paromomycin, ribostamycin, butirosin and gentamicin B. From Klebsiella pneumoniae.
   5983..6031    +  polyA_signal   poly(A) signal: synthetic polyadenylation signal
   6051..6105    -  misc_feature   bom (fragment): basis of mobility region from pBR322
   6207..6242    -  CDS            rop (fragment): Rop protein, which maintains plasmids at low copy number; rop
   6337..6441    +  promoter       AmpR promoter: bla
   6442..7302    +  CDS            AmpR: β-lactamase; bla; confers resistance to ampicillin, carbenicillin, and related antibiotics
   7473..8061    +  rep_origin     ori: high-copy-number ColE1/pMB1/pBR322/pUC origin of replication
