[The description below was written by a language model from this plasmid's Addgene catalogue record and pLannotate feature annotations shown in this document.]
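Description:
pIRES_iSeroSnFR_cytosolic is a mammalian expression plasmid built on the Clontech pIRES bicistronic backbone, carrying a cytosolic version of the genetically encoded serotonin (5-HT) sensor iSeroSnFR. In bacteria it is maintained as a high-copy plasmid through a ColE1/pUC-type origin and selected with ampicillin via the β-lactamase gene. An f1 origin is also present.

Expression is driven by the human CMV immediate-early enhancer and promoter, followed by a chimeric β-globin/immunoglobulin intron that promotes efficient processing of the transcript, and a T7 promoter just upstream of the insert. The first cistron is the synthetic iSeroSnFR_cytosolic coding sequence with a C-terminal Myc tag. The annotation recognises only its GFP-derived core as a fluorescent protein, consistent with a sensor whose fluorescence reports ligand binding, while the flanking serotonin-binding portions are not annotated. Downstream, an EMCV IRES directs cap-independent translation of blasticidin S deaminase, which was inserted into the second cloning cassette, and the transcript ends at an SV40 polyadenylation signal. Because the sensor and the resistance gene share one mRNA, blasticidin selection enriches for cells that also express the sensor, which is useful for making stable lines. The feature table also shows a separate SV40 promoter-driven neo cassette with a synthetic poly(A) signal retained from the backbone, although the catalogue lists only blasticidin as the selectable marker.

The construct is intended to report intracellular serotonin by fluorescence. The associated work used it in a label-free, microplate-based assay of serotonin transport and release.
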