Addgene plasmid #214132: pIRES_iSeroSnFR_cytosolic
Purpose: Fluorescent biosensor for intracellular serotonin (5-HT)
Depositing lab: Steffen Sinning. Publication: 5-HT_FAsTR: a versatile, label-free, high-throughput, fluorescence-based microplate assay to quantify serotonin transport and release. Bukowski L, Strom ME, Andersen JL, Maesen JB, Tian L, Sinning S. Sci Rep. 2024 Mar 19;14(1):6541. doi: 10.1038/s41598-024-56712-z. PubMed 38504103.
Backbone
  Vector backbone: pIRES
  Backbone manufacturer: Clontech
  Backbone size w/o insert (bp): 6523
  Total vector size (bp): 8134
  Modifications to backbone: Blasticidin resistance gene inserted in cassette B after IRES element for bicistronic expression of blasticidin resistance gene together with iSeroSnFR_cytosolic
  Vector type: Mammalian Expression
  Selectable markers: Blasticidin
Growth in bacteria
  Bacterial resistance: Ampicillin, 100 μg/mL
  Growth temperature: 37°C
  Growth strain: DH5alpha
  Copy number: High Copy
Gene/Insert
  Gene/Insert name: iSeroSnFR_cytosolic
  Species: Synthetic
  Insert size (bp): 1611
  Promoter: CMV
  Tag / fusion protein: Myc (C terminal on insert)
  Cloning method: Gibson Cloning
  Sequencing primers: 5′ T7 primer
Resource information
  A portion of this plasmid was derived from a plasmid made by: Elizabeth Unger & Lin Tian
Terms and licenses: Academic/Nonprofit Terms; Industry Terms: Not Available to Industry
Depositor comments: Please visit https://doi.org/10.21203/rs.3.rs-3272320/v1 for Research Square preprint. iSeroSnFR and iSeroSnFR_cytosolic originally described in Unger et al, 2020 (DOI: https://doi.org/10.1016/j.cell.2020.11.040)
How to cite: pIRES_iSeroSnFR_cytosolic was a gift from Steffen Sinning (Addgene plasmid # 214132 ; http://n2t.net/addgene:214132 ; RRID:Addgene_214132)
